>Addgene plasmid #55796 | mito-dendra2 | addgene partial sequence | sequence record 92233 | F1ori-F 5'-GTGGACTCTTGTTCCAAACTGG-3'
TCTCGGTCTATTCTTTTGATTTATAAGGGATTTTGCCGATTTCGGCCTATTGGTTAAAAAATGAGCTGAT
TTAACAAAAATTTAACGCGAATTTTAACAAAATATTAACGCTTACAATTTACGCCTTAAGATACATTGAT
GAGTTTGGACAAACCACAACTAGAATGCAGTGAAAAAAATGCTTTATTTGTGAAATTTGTGATGCTATTG
CTTTATTTGTAACCATTATAAGCTGCAATAAACAAGTTAACAACAACAATTGCATTCATTTTATGTTTCA
GGTTCAGGGGGAGGTGTGGGAGGTTTTTTAAAGCAAGTAAAACCTCTACAAATGTGGTATGGCTGATTAT
GATCTAGAGTCGCGGCCGCTTTACTTGTACACGCCGCTGTCGCCGGACCACACCTGGCTGGGCAGGGGGC
TGTAGCGGGCCACGGCGTGCTCGTACAGCTTCACCTTGTTGTAGTCGCTGTCGTTGCCCAGGATCTCGAT
GCGGTGGTCCACGAAGTGGGCGTCGGGCAGCTGCACCACCTTCTTGGCCTTGTAGGTGGTCTTGAAGTCG
CACAGGTAGTGGCCGCCGCCCTCCAGCAGCAGGGCCATGTTGATGTTGCCCACCAGCAGGCCGTCGCGCA
CGTGCAGCTTCTCGGTGCTGGGCTCCCACTTCAGGGTCTTCTTCTGCATCACGGGGCCGTTGGGGGGGAA
GTTGGTGCCCTTGAAGCGCACGTTCTGGAAGAAGCAGTCGCCCTCCAGGCTGATGTCGCTGCGGATGGTG
CAGATGCCCTTGTCCTCGAAGGTCATGGTGCGCTCCCAGCTGTAGCCCTCGGGGAAGCTCTGCTTGAAGT
AGTCGGGGATGTCCTCGGGGTACTTGGTGAACACCCGGTTGCCGTAGTGCACGGCGGTGGTCAGGATGTC
GTAGCTGAAGGGCAGGGGGGCGCCCTCCTTCACGGTCAGGTTGGCGGTCTGGGTGCCCTCGTAGGGCTTG
CCCTTGCCCTCGCCCTCGATCACGAAGGCGTGGCCGTTCACGTTGCCCTCCATGTGCACCTTCACGCGCA
TGTCCTCCTTGATCAGGTTAATTCCCGGGGTGTTCGGATCCCCCA
