>Addgene plasmid #55796 | mito-dendra2 | addgene partial sequence | sequence record 92235 | CMV-F 5'-CGCAAATGGGCGGTAGGCGTG-3'
CTATATAAGCAGAGCTGGTTTAGTGAACCGTCAGATCCGCTAGCATGTCCGTCCTGACGCCGCTGCTGCT
GCGGGGCTTGACAGGCTCGGCCCGGCGGCTCCCAGTGCCGCGCGCCAAGATCCATTCGTTGGGGGATCCG
AACACCCCGGGAATTAACCTGATCAAGGAGGACATGCGCGTGAAGGTGCACATGGAGGGCAACGTGAACG
GCCACGCCTTCGTGATCGAGGGCGAGGGCAAGGGCAAGCCCTACGAGGGCACCCAGACCGCCAACCTGAC
CGTGAAGGAGGGCGCCCCCCTGCCCTTCAGCTACGACATCCTGACCACCGCCGTGCACTACGGCAACCGG
GTGTTCACCAAGTACCCCGAGGACATCCCCGACTACTTCAAGCAGAGCTTCCCCGAGGGCTACAGCTGGG
AGCGCACCATGACCTTCGAGGACAAGGGCATCTGCACCATCCGCAGCGACATCAGCCTGGAGGGCGACTG
CTTCTTCCAGAACGTGCGCTTCAAGGGCACCAACTTCCCCCCCAACGGCCCCGTGATGCAGAAGAAGACC
CTGAAGTGGGAGCCCAGCACCGAGAAGCTGCACGTGCGCGACGGCCTGCTGGTGGGCAACATCAACATGG
CCCTGCTGCTGGAGGGCGGCGGCCACTACCTGTGCGACTTCAAGACCACCTACAAGGCCAAGAAGGTGGT
GCAGCTGCCCGACGCCCACTTCGTGGACCACCGCATCGAGATCCTGGGCAACGACAGCGACTACAACAAG
GTGAAGCTGTACGAGCACGCCGTGGCCCGCTACAGCCCCCTGCCCAGCCAGGTGTGGTCCGGCGACAGCG
GCGTGTACAAGTAAAGCGGCCGCGACTCTAGATCATAATCAGCCATACCACATTTGTAGAGGTTTTACTT
GCTTTAAAAAACCTCCCACACCTCCCCCTGAACCTGAAACATAAAATGAATGCAATTGTTGTTGTTAACT
TGTTTATTGCAGCTTATAATGGTTACAAATAAAGCAATAGCATCACAAATTTCACAAATAAAGCATTTTT
TTCACTGCATTCTAGTTGTGGTTTGTCCAAACTCATCAATGTATCTTAAGGCGTAAATTGTAAG
