[The description below was written by a language model from this plasmid's Addgene catalogue record.]
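Description:
mito-dendra2 is a mammalian expression plasmid built on a Clontech pCMV-type backbone, with a total size of about 4.7 kb (a backbone of roughly 3.9 kb carrying an insert of about 0.8 kb). It is propagated in E. coli under kanamycin selection and carries a neomycin resistance marker that allows G418 selection of stably transfected mammalian cells. The record does not list the origins of replication or the copy number. No feature table is provided, so the backbone elements beyond the promoter and markers are not itemised, although the SV40 polyA reverse sequencing primer suggests an SV40 polyadenylation signal downstream of the insert.

The payload, mito-Dendra2 (also called cox8a-Dendra2), is cloned between NheI and NotI sites, both retained, and is driven by the CMV promoter for strong constitutive expression in mammalian cells. As the alternative name indicates, it fuses a sequence from human COX8A, a cytochrome c oxidase subunit whose N-terminal presequence is widely used as a mitochondrial matrix targeting signal, to Dendra2, a monomeric photoconvertible fluorescent protein sourced from Evrogen. Dendra2 fluoresces green in its native state and switches irreversibly to red after illumination with violet or blue light.

Directing Dendra2 to mitochondria makes it possible to photoconvert a chosen subset of organelles in a living cell and then follow how the red signal moves and mixes with the unconverted green population. This fits the associated publication's focus on photo-activatable mitochondria for studying mitochondrial dynamics, such as fusion, fission and transport.
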