Addgene plasmid #55796: mito-dendra2
Depositing lab: David Chan. Publication: Mouse lines with photo-activatable mitochondria to study mitochondrial dynamics. Pham AH, McCaffery JM, Chan DC. Genesis. 2012 Nov;50(11):833-43. doi: 10.1002/dvg.22050. Epub 2012 Aug 11. PubMed 22821887.
Backbone
  Vector backbone: pCMV
  Backbone manufacturer: clontech
  Backbone size w/o insert (bp): 3920
  Total vector size (bp): 4740
  Vector type: Mammalian Expression
  Selectable markers: Neomycin (select with G418)
Growth in bacteria
  Bacterial resistance: Kanamycin, 50 μg/mL
  Growth temperature: 37°C
  Growth strain: DH5alpha
  Copy number: Unknown
Gene/Insert
  Gene/Insert name: mito-Dendra2 (alt name: cox8a-Dendra2)
  Species: H. sapiens (human)
  Insert size (bp): 816
  Promoter: CMV
  Cloning method: Restriction Enzyme; 5′ cloning site Nhe1 (not destroyed); 3′ cloning site Not1 (not destroyed)
  Sequencing primers: 5′ CMV Forward; 3′ SV40pA-R
Resource information
  A portion of this plasmid was derived from a plasmid made by: Dendra2 is from Evrogen.
Terms and licenses: Academic/Nonprofit Terms; Industry Terms: Not Available to Industry
How to cite: mito-dendra2 was a gift from David Chan (Addgene plasmid # 55796 ; http://n2t.net/addgene:55796 ; RRID:Addgene_55796)
