LOCUS       Exported 4741 bp ds-DNA circular SYN 12-MAY-2021
DEFINITION  photo-activatable mitochondrial marker for expression in mammalian
            cells.
ACCESSION   .
VERSION     .
KEYWORDS    mito-dendra2
SOURCE      synthetic DNA construct
  ORGANISM  synthetic DNA construct
REFERENCE   1 (bases 1 to 4741)
  AUTHORS   Pham AH, McCaffery JM, Chan DC
  TITLE     Mouse lines with photo-activatable mitochondria to study
            mitochondrial dynamics.
  JOURNAL   Genesis. 2012 Nov;50(11):833-43. doi: 10.1002/dvg.22050. Epub 2012
            Aug 11.
  PUBMED    22821887
REFERENCE   2 (bases 1 to 4741)
  AUTHORS   .
  TITLE     Direct Submission
  JOURNAL   Exported May 12, 2021 from SnapGene Server 1.1.58
            http://www.snapgene.com
FEATURES             Location/Qualifiers
     source          1..4741
                     /organism="synthetic DNA construct"
                     /mol_type="other DNA"
     enhancer        61..364
                     /label=CMV enhancer
                     /note="human cytomegalovirus immediate early enhancer"
     promoter        365..568
                     /label=CMV promoter
                     /note="human cytomegalovirus (CMV) immediate early
                     promoter"
     primer_bind     519..539
                     /label=CMV-F
                     /note="Human CMV immediate early promoter, forward primer"
     CDS             597..671
                     /codon_start=1
                     /product="mitochondrial presequence of human cytochrome c
                     oxidase subunit VIII (Rizutto et al., 1989)"
                     /label=COX8 presequence
                     /translation="MSVLTPLLLRGLTGSARRLPVPRAK"
     CDS             693..1379
                     /codon_start=1
                     /product="monomeric photoswitchable green-to-red
                     fluorescent protein from Dendronephthya"
                     /label=Dendra2
                     /note="mammalian codon-optimized"
                     /translation="NTPGINLIKEDMRVKVHMEGNVNGHAFVIEGEGKGKPYEGTQTAN
                     LTVKEGAPLPFSYDILTTAVHYGNRVFTKYPEDIPDYFKQSFPEGYSWERTMTFEDKGI
                     CTIRSDISLEGDCFFQNVRFKGTNFPPNGPVMQKKTLKWEPSTEKLHVRDGLLVGNINM
                     ALLLEGGGHYLCDFKTTYKAKKVVQLPDAHFVDHRIEILGNDSDYNKVKLYEHAVARYS
                     PLPSQVW"
     polyA_signal    1529..1650
                     /label=SV40 poly(A) signal
                     /note="SV40 polyadenylation signal"
     primer_bind     complement(1566..1585)
                     /label=SV40pA-R
                     /note="SV40 polyA, reverse primer"
     primer_bind     1620..1639
                     /label=EBV-rev
                     /note="SV40 polyA terminator, reverse primer"
     rep_origin      complement(1657..2112)
                     /direction=LEFT
                     /label=f1 ori
                     /note="f1 bacteriophage origin of replication; arrow
                     indicates direction of (+) strand synthesis"
     primer_bind     complement(1794..1815)
                     /label=F1ori-F
                     /note="F1 origin, forward primer"
     primer_bind     2006..2025
                     /label=F1ori-R
                     /note="F1 origin, reverse primer"
     promoter        2139..2243
                     /gene="bla"
                     /label=AmpR promoter
     promoter        2245..2602
                     /label=SV40 promoter
                     /note="SV40 enhancer and early promoter"
     primer_bind     complement(2268..2288)
                     /label=pBABE 3'
                     /note="SV40 enhancer, reverse primer for pBABE vectors"
     rep_origin      2453..2588
                     /label=SV40 ori
                     /note="SV40 origin of replication"
     primer_bind     2515..2534
                     /label=SV40pro-F
                     /note="SV40 promoter/origin, forward primer"
     CDS             2637..3431
                     /codon_start=1
                     /gene="aph(3')-II (or nptII)"
                     /product="aminoglycoside phosphotransferase from Tn5"
                     /label=NeoR/KanR
                     /note="confers resistance to neomycin, kanamycin, and G418
                     (Geneticin(R))"
                     /translation="MIEQDGLHAGSPAAWVERLFGYDWAQQTIGCSDAAVFRLSAQGRP
                     VLFVKTDLSGALNELQDEAARLSWLATTGVPCAAVLDVVTEAGRDWLLLGEVPGQDLLS
                     SHLAPAEKVSIMADAMRRLHTLDPATCPFDHQAKHRIERARTRMEAGLVDQDDLDEEHQ
                     GLAPAELFARLKASMPDGEDLVVTHGDACLPNIMVENGRFSGFIDCGRLGVADRYQDIA
                     LATRDIAEELGGEWADRFLVLYGIAAPDSQRIAFYRLLDEFF"
     primer_bind     complement(2691..2710)
                     /label=Neo-R
                     /note="Neomycin resistance gene, reverse primer"
     primer_bind     3301..3320
                     /label=Neo-F
                     /note="Neomycin resistance gene, forward primer"
     primer_bind     complement(3619..3638)
                     /label=TK-pA-R
                     /note="Thymidine kinase polyA, reverse primer"
     polyA_signal    3663..3710
                     /label=HSV TK poly(A) signal
                     /note="herpes simplex virus thymidine kinase
                     polyadenylation signal (Cole and Stacy, 1985)"
     rep_origin      4039..4627
                     /direction=RIGHT
                     /label=ori
                     /note="high-copy-number ColE1/pMB1/pBR322/pUC origin of
                     replication"
     primer_bind     4528..4547
                     /label=pBR322ori-F
                     /note="pBR322 origin, forward primer"
ORIGIN
        1 tagttattaa tagtaatcaa ttacggggtc attagttcat agcccatata tggagttccg
       61 cgttacataa cttacggtaa atggcccgcc tggctgaccg cccaacgacc cccgcccatt
      121 gacgtcaata atgacgtatg ttcccatagt aacgccaata gggactttcc attgacgtca
      181 atgggtggag tatttacggt aaactgccca cttggcagta catcaagtgt atcatatgcc
      241 aagtacgccc cctattgacg tcaatgacgg taaatggccc gcctggcatt atgcccagta
      301 catgacctta tgggactttc ctacttggca gtacatctac gtattagtca tcgctattac
      361 catggtgatg cggttttggc agtacatcaa tgggcgtgga tagcggtttg actcacgggg
      421 atttccaagt ctccacccca ttgacgtcaa tgggagtttg ttttggcacc aaaatcaacg
      481 ggactttcca aaatgtcgta acaactccgc cccattgacg caaatgggcg gtaggcgtgt
      541 acggtgggag gtctatataa gcagagctgg tttagtgaac cgtcagatcc gctagcatgt
      601 ccgtcctgac gccgctgctg ctgcggggct tgacaggctc ggcccggcgg ctcccagtgc
      661 cgcgcgccaa gatccattcg ttgggggatc cgaacacccc gggaattaac ctgatcaagg
      721 aggacatgcg cgtgaaggtg cacatggagg gcaacgtgaa cggccacgcc ttcgtgatcg
      781 agggcgaggg caagggcaag ccctacgagg gcacccagac cgccaacctg accgtgaagg
      841 agggcgcccc cctgcccttc agctacgaca tcctgaccac cgccgtgcac tacggcaacc
      901 gggtgttcac caagtacccc gaggacatcc ccgactactt caagcagagc ttccccgagg
      961 gctacagctg ggagcgcacc atgaccttcg aggacaaggg catctgcacc atccgcagcg
     1021 acatcagcct ggagggcgac tgcttcttcc agaacgtgcg cttcaagggc accaacttcc
     1081 cccccaacgg ccccgtgatg cagaagaaga ccctgaagtg ggagcccagc accgagaagc
     1141 tgcacgtgcg cgacggcctg ctggtgggca acatcaacat ggccctgctg ctggagggcg
     1201 gcggccacta cctgtgcgac ttcaagacca cctacaaggc caagaaggtg gtgcagctgc
     1261 ccgacgccca cttcgtggac caccgcatcg agatcctggg caacgacagc gactacaaca
     1321 aggtgaagct gtacgagcac gccgtggccc gctacagccc cctgcccagc caggtgtggt
     1381 ccggcgacag cggcgtgtac aagtaaagcg gccgcgactc tagatcataa tcagccatac
     1441 cacatttgta gaggttttac ttgctttaaa aaacctccca cacctccccc tgaacctgaa
     1501 acataaaatg aatgcaattg ttgttgttaa cttgtttatt gcagcttata atggttacaa
     1561 ataaagcaat agcatcacaa atttcacaaa taaagcattt ttttcactgc attctagttg
     1621 tggtttgtcc aaactcatca atgtatctta aggcgtaaat tgtaagcgtt aatattttgt
     1681 taaaattcgc gttaaatttt tgttaaatca gctcattttt taaccaatag gccgaaatcg
     1741 gcaaaatccc ttataaatca aaagaataga ccgagatagg gttgagtgtt gttccagttt
     1801 ggaacaagag tccactatta aagaacgtgg actccaacgt caaaggnnnn nnnnnnnnnn
     1861 nnnnnnnnnn nnnnnnnnnn nnnnnnnnnn nnnnntnnnn nnnnnnnnnn nnnnnnnnnn
     1921 nnnnnnnnnn nnnnnnnnnn nnnnnnnnnn nnnnnnnnnn nnnnnnnnnn nnnnnnnnnn
     1981 nnnnnnngnn nnnnnnnnnn nnnnnnnnnn nnnnnnnnnn nnnnnnnnnn nnnnnnnnnn
     2041 nnnnnnnnnn nnnnnnnnnn nnnnnnnnnn nnnnnnnnnn nnnnnnnnnn nnnnnnnnnn
     2101 nnnnnnnnnn nncaggtggc acttttcggg gaaatgtgcg cggaacccct atttgtttat
     2161 ttttctaaat acattcaaat atgtatccgc tcatgagaca ataaccctga taaatgcttc
     2221 aataatattg aaaaaggaag agtcctgagg cggaaagaac cagctgtgga atgtgtgtca
     2281 gttagggtgt ggaaagtccc caggctcccc agcaggcaga agtatgcaaa gcatgcatct
     2341 caattagtca gcaaccaggt gtggaaagtc cccaggctcc ccagcaggca gaagtatgca
     2401 aagcatgcat ctcaattagt cagcaaccat agtcccgccc ctaactccgc ccatcccgcc
     2461 cctaactccg cccagttccg cccattctcc gccccatggc tgactaattt tttttattta
     2521 tgcagaggcc gaggccgcct cggcctctga gctattccag aagtagtgag gaggcttttt
     2581 tggaggccta ggcttttgca aagatcgatc aagagacagg atgaggatcg tttcgcatga
     2641 ttgaacaaga tggattgcac gcaggttctc cggccgcttg ggtggagagg ctattcggct
     2701 atgactgggc acaacagaca atcggctgct ctgatgccgc cgtgttccgg ctgtcagcgc
     2761 aggggcgccc ggttcttttt gtcaagaccg acctgtccgg tgccctgaat gaactgcaag
     2821 acgaggcagc gcggctatcg tggctggcca cgacgggcgt tccttgcgca gctgtgctcg
     2881 acgttgtcac tgaagcggga agggactggc tgctattggg cgaagtgccg gggcaggatc
     2941 tcctgtcatc tcaccttgct cctgccgaga aagtatccat catggctgat gcaatgcggc
     3001 ggctgcatac gcttgatccg gctacctgcc cattcgacca ccaagcgaaa catcgcatcg
     3061 agcgagcacg tactcggatg gaagccggtc ttgtcgatca ggatgatctg gacgaagagc
     3121 atcaggggct cgcgccagcc gaactgttcg ccaggctcaa ggcgagcatg cccgacggcg
     3181 aggatctcgt cgtgacccat ggcgatgcct gcttgccgaa tatcatggtg gaaaatggcc
     3241 gcttttctgg attcatcgac tgtggccggc tgggtgtggc ggaccgctat caggacatag
     3301 cgttggctac ccgtgatatt gctgaagagc ttggcggcga atgggctgac cgcttcctcg
     3361 tgctttacgg tatcgccgct cccgattcgc agcgcatcgc cttctatcgc cttcttgacg
     3421 agttcttctg agcgggactc tggggttcga aatgaccgac caagcgacgc ccaacctgcc
     3481 atcacgagat ttcgattcca ccgccgcctt ctatgaaagg ttgggcttcg gaatcgtttt
     3541 ccgggacgcc ggctggatga tcctccagcg cggggatctc atgctggagt tcttcgccca
     3601 ccctaggggg aggctaactg aaacacggaa ggagacaata ccggaaggaa cccgcgctat
     3661 gacggcaata aaaagacaga ataaaacgca cggtgttggg tcgtttgttc ataaacgcgg
     3721 ggttcggtcc cagggctggc actctgtcga taccccaccg agaccccatt ggggccaata
     3781 cgcccgcgtt tcttcctttt ccccacccca ccccccaagt tcgggtgaag gcccagggct
     3841 cgcagccaac gtcggggcgg caggccctgc catagcctca ggttactcat atatacttta
     3901 gattgattta aaacttcatt tttaatttaa aaggatctag gtgaagatcc tttttgataa
     3961 tctcatgacc aaaatccctt aacgtgagtt ttcgttccac tgagcgtcag accccgtaga
     4021 aaagatcaaa ggatcttctt gagatccttt ttttctgcgc gtaatctgct gcttgcaaac
     4081 aaaaaaacca ccgctaccag cggtggtttg tttgccggat caagagctac caactctttt
     4141 tccgaaggta actggcttca gcagagcgca gataccaaat actgttcttc tagtgtagcc
     4201 gtagttaggc caccacttca agaactctgt agcaccgcct acatacctcg ctctgctaat
     4261 cctgttacca gtggctgctg ccagtggcga taagtcgtgt cttaccgggt tggactcaag
     4321 acgatagtta ccggataagg cgcagcggtc gggctgaacg gggggttcgt gcacacagcc
     4381 cagcttggag cgaacgacct acaccgaact gagataccta cagcgtgagc tatgagaaag
     4441 cgccacgctt cccgaaggga gaaaggcgga caggtatccg gtaagcggca gggtcggaac
     4501 aggagagcgc acgagggagc ttccaggggg aaacgcctgg tatctttata gtcctgtcgg
     4561 gtttcgccac ctctgacttg agcgtcgatt tttgtgatgc tcgtcagggg ggcggagcct
     4621 atggaaaaac gccagcaacg cggccttttt acggttcctg gccttttgct ggccttttgc
     4681 tcacatgttc tttcctgcgt tatcccctga ttctgtggat aaccgtatta ccgccatgca
     4741 t
//
